>Addgene plasmid #236054 | pAD100-CHIP-myc-His | addgene full sequence | sequence record 482404 | Addgene NGS Result
GAACCGTAAAAAGGCCGCGTTGCTGGCGTTTTTCCATAGGCTCCGCCCCCCTGACGAGCATCACAAAAAT
CGACGCTCAAGTCAGAGGTGGCGAAACCCGACAGGACTATAAAGATACCAGGCGTTTCCCCCTGGAAGCT
CCCTCGTGCGCTCTCCTGTTCCGACCCTGCCGCTTACCGGATACCTGTCCGCCTTTCTCCCTTCGGGAAG
CGTGGCGCTTTCTCATAGCTCACGCTGTAGGTATCTCAGTTCGGTGTAGGTCGTTCGCTCCAAGCTGGGC
TGTGTGCACGAACCCCCCGTTCAGCCCGACCGCTGCGCCTTATCCGGTAACTATCGTCTTGAGTCCAACC
CGGTAAGACACGACTTATCGCCACTGGCAGCAGCCACTGGTAACAGGATTAGCAGAGCGAGGTATGTAGG
CGGTGCTACAGAGTTCTTGAAGTGGTGGCCTAACTACGGCTACACTAGAAGAACAGTATTTGGTATCTGC
GCTCTGCTGAAGCCAGTTACCTTCGGAAAAAGAGTTGGTAGCTCTTGATCCGGCAAACAAACCACCGCTG
GTAGCGGTGGTTTTTTTGTTTGCAAGCAGCAGATTACGCGCAGAAAAAAAGGATCTCAAGAAGATCCTTT
GATCTTTTCTACGGGGTCTGACGCTCAGTGGAACGAAAACTCACGTTAAGGGATTTTGGTCATGAGATTA
TCAAAAAGGATCTTCACCTAGATCCTTTTAAATTAAAAATGAAGTTTTAAATCAATCTAAAGTATATATG
AGTAAACTTGGTCTGACAGTTACCAATGCTTAATCAGTGAGGCACCTATCTCAGCGATCTGTCTATTTCG
TTCATCCATAGTTGCCTGACTCCCCGTCGTGTAGATAACTACGATACGGGAGGGCTTACCATCTGGCCCC
AGTGCTGCAATGATACCGCGAGACCCACGCTCACCGGCTCCAGATTTATCAGCAATAAACCAGCCAGCCG
GAAGGGCCGAGCGCAGAAGTGGTCCTGCAACTTTATCCGCCTCCATCCAGTCTATTAATTGTTGCCGGGA
AGCTAGAGTAAGTAGTTCGCCAGTTAATAGTTTGCGCAACGTTGTTGCCATTGCTACAGGCATCGTGGTG
TCACGCTCGTCGTTTGGTATGGCTTCATTCAGCTCCGGTTCCCAACGATCAAGGCGAGTTACATGATCCC
CCATGTTGTGCAAAAAAGCGGTTAGCTCCTTCGGTCCTCCGATCGTTGTCAGAAGTAAGTTGGCCGCAGT
GTTATCACTCATGGTTATGGCAGCACTGCATAATTCTCTTACTGTCATGCCATCCGTAAGATGCTTTTCT
GTGACTGGTGAGTACTCAACCAAGTCATTCTGAGAATAGTGTATGCGGCGACCGAGTTGCTCTTGCCCGG
CGTCAATACGGGATAATACCGCGCCACATAGCAGAACTTTAAAAGTGCTCATCATTGGAAAACGTTCTTC
GGGGCGAAAACTCTCAAGGATCTTACCGCTGTTGAGATCCAGTTCGATGTAACCCACTCGTGCACCCAAC
TGATCTTCAGCATCTTTTACTTTCACCAGCGTTTCTGGGTGAGCAAAAACAGGAAGGCAAAATGCCGCAA
AAAAGGGAATAAGGGCGACACGGAAATGTTGAATACTCATACTCTTCCTTTTTCAATATTATTGAAGCAT
TTATCAGGGTTATTGTCTCATGAGCGGATACATATTTGAATGTATTTAGAAAAATAAACAAATAGGGGTT
CCGCGCACATTTCCCCGAAAAGTGCCACCTGACGTCGACGGATCGGGAGATCTCCCGATCCCCTATGGTG
CACTCTCAGTACAATCTGCTCTGATGCCGCATAGTTAAGCCAGTATCTGCTCCCTGCTTGTGTGTTGGAG
GTCGCTGAGTAGTGCGCGAGCAAAATTTAAGCTACAACAAGGCAAGGCTTGACCGACAATTGCATGAAGA
ATCTGCTTAGGGTTAGGCGTTTTGCGCTGCTTCGCGATGTACGGGCCAGATATACGCGTTGACATTGATT
ATTGACTAGTTATTAATAGTAATCAATTACGGGGTCATTAGTTCATAGCCCATATATGGAGTTCCGCGTT
ACATAACTTACGGTAAATGGCCCGCCTGGCTGACCGCCCAACGACCCCCGCCCATTGACGTCAATAATGA
CGTATGTTCCCATAGTAACGCCAATAGGGACTTTCCATTGACGTCAATGGGTGGAGTATTTACGGTAAAC
TGCCCACTTGGCAGTACATCAAGTGTATCATATGCCAAGTACGCCCCCTATTGACGTCAATGACGGTAAA
TGGCCCGCCTGGCATTATGCCCAGTACATGACCTTATGGGACTTTCCTACTTGGCAGTACATCTACGTAT
TAGTCATCGCTATTACCATGGTGATGCGGTTTTGGCAGTACATCAATGGGCGTGGATAGCGGTTTGACTC
ACGGGGATTTCCAAGTCTCCACCCCATTGACGTCAATGGGAGTTTGTTTTGGCACCAAAATCAACGGGAC
TTTCCAAAATGTCGTAACAACTCCGCCCCATTGACGCAAATGGGCGGTAGGCGTGTACGGTGGGAGGTCT
ATATAAGCAGAGCTCTCTGGCTAACTAGAGAACCCACTGCTTACTGGCTTATCGAAATTAATACGACTCA
CTATAGGGAGACCCAAGCTGGCTAGTTAAGCTTGCCATGAAGGGCAAGGAGGAGAAGGAGGGCGGCGCAC
GGCTGGGCGCTGGCGGCGGAAGCCCCGAGAAGAGCCCGAGCGCGCAGGAGCTCAAGGAGCAGGGCAATCG
TCTGTTCGTGGGCCGAAAGTACCCGGAGGCGGCGGCCTGCTACGGCCGCGCGATCACCCGGAACCCGCTG
GTGGCCGTGTATTACACCAACCGGGCCTTGTGCTACCTGAAGATGCAGCAGCACGAGCAGGCCCTGGCCG
ACTGCCGGCGCGCCCTGGAGCTGGACGGGCAGTCTGTGAAGGCGCACTTCTTCCTGGGGCAGTGCCAGCT
GGAGATGGAGAGCTATGATGAGGCCATCGCCAATCTGCAGCGAGCTTACAGCCTGGCCAAGGAGCAGCGG
CTGAACTTCGGGGACGACATCCCCAGCGCTCTTCGAATCGCGAAGAAGAAGCGCTGGAACAGCATTGAGG
AGCGGCGCATCCACCAGGAGAGCGAGCTGCACTCCTACCTCTCCAGGCTCATTGCCGCGGAGCGTGAGAG
GGAGCTGGAAGAGTGCCAGCGAAACCACGAGGGTGATGAGGACGACAGCCACGTCCGGGCCCAGCAGGCC
TGCATTGAGGCCAAGCACGACAAGTACATGGCGGACATGGACGAGCTTTTTTCTCAGGTGGATGAGAAGA
GGAAGAAGCGAGACATCCCCGACTACCTGTGTGGCAAGATCAGCTTTGAGCTGATGCGGGAGCCGTGCAT
CACGCCCAGTGGCATCACCTACGACCGCAAGGACATCGAGGAGCACCTGCAGCGTGTGGGTCATTTTGAC
CCCGTGACCCGGAGCCCCCTGACCCAGGAACAGCTCATCCCCAACTTGGCTATGAAGGAGGTTATTGACG
CATTCATCTCTGAGAATGGCTGGGTGGAGGACTACTATCTAGAGGGCCCGCGGTTCGAACAAAAACTCAT
CTCAGAAGAGGATCTGAATATGCATACCGGTCATCATCACCATCACCATTGAGTTTAAACCCGCTGATCA
GCCTCGACTGTGCCTTCTAGTTGCCAGCCATCTGTTGTTTGCCCCTCCCCCGTGCCTTCCTTGACCCTGG
AAGGTGCCACTCCCACTGTCCTTTCCTAATAAAATGAGGAAATTGCATCGCATTGTCTGAGTAGGTGTCA
TTCTATTCTGGGGGGTGGGGTGGGGCAGGACAGCAAGGGGGAGGATTGGGAAGACAATAGCAGGCATGCT
GGGGATGCGGTGGGCTCTATGGCTTCTGAGGCGGAAAGAACCAGCTGGGGCTCTAGGGGGTATCCCC
[124 nt withheld, positions 3988-4111]
C
[91 nt withheld, positions 4113-4203]
A
[49 nt withheld, positions 4205-4253]
CCTTTGACGTTGGAGTCCACGTTCTTT
[37 nt withheld, positions 4281-4317]
ACCCTATCTCGGTCTATTCTTTTGATTTATAAGGGATTTTGCCGATTTCGGCCTATTGGTTAAAAAATGA
GCTGATTTAACAAAAATTTAACGCGAATTAATTCTGTGGAATGTGTGTCAGTTAGGGTGTGGAAAGTCCC
CAGGCTCCCCAGCAGGCAGAAGTATGCAAAGCATGCATCTCAATTAGTCAGCAACCAGGTGTGGAAAGTC
CCCAGGCTCCCCAGCAGGCAGAAGTATGCAAAGCATGCATCTCAATTAGTCAGCAACCATAGTCCCGCCC
CTAACTCCGCCCATCCCGCCCCTAACTCCGCCCAGTTCCGCCCATTCTCCGCCCCATGGCTGACTAATTT
TTTTTATTTATGCAGAGGCCGAGGCCGCCTCTGCCTCTGAGCTATTCCAGAAGTAGTGAGGAGGCTTTTT
TGGAGGCCTAGGCTTTTGCAAAAAGCTCCCGGGAGCTTGTATATCCATTTTCGGATCTGATCAAGAGACA
GGATGAGGATCGTTTCGCATGATTGAACAAGATGGATTGCACGCAGGTTCTCCGGCCGCTTGGGTGGAGA
GGCTATTCGGCTATGACTGGGCACAACAGACAATCGGCTGCTCTGATGCCGCCGTGTTCCGGCTGTCAGC
GCAGGGGCGCCCGGTTCTTTTTGTCAAGACCGACCTGTCCGGTGCCCTGAATGAACTGCAGGACGAGGCA
GCGCGGCTATCGTGGCTGGCCACGACGGGCGTTCCTTGCGCAGCTGTGCTCGACGTTGTCACTGAAGCGG
GAAGGGACTGGCTGCTATTGGGCGAAGTGCCGGGGCAGGATCTCCTGTCATCTCACCTTGCTCCTGCCGA
GAAAGTATCCATCATGGCTGATGCAATGCGGCGGCTGCATACGCTTGATCCGGCTACCTGCCCATTCGAC
CACCAAGCGAAACATCGCATCGAGCGAGCACGTACTCGGATGGAAGCCGGTCTTGTCGATCAGGATGATC
TGGACGAAGAGCATCAGGGGCTCGCGCCAGCCGAACTGTTCGCCAGGCTCAAGGCGCGCATGCCCGACGG
CGAGGATCTCGTCGTGACCCATGGCGATGCCTGCTTGCCGAATATCATGGTGGAAAATGGCCGCTTTTCT
GGATTCATCGACTGTGGCCGGCTGGGTGTGGCGGACCGCTATCAGGACATAGCGTTGGCTACCCGTGATA
TTGCTGAAGAGCTTGGCGGCGAATGGGCTGACCGCTTCCTCGTGCTTTACGGTATCGCCGCTCCCGATTC
GCAGCGCATCGCCTTCTATCGCCTTCTTGACGAGTTCTTCTGAGCGGGACTCTGGGGTTCGCGAAATGAC
CGACCAAGCGACGCCCAACCTGCCATCACGAGATTTCGATTCCACCGCCGCCTTCTATGAAAGGTTGGGC
TTCGGAATCGTTTTCCGGGACGCCGGCTGGATGATCCTCCAGCGCGGGGATCTCATGCTGGAGTTCTTCG
CCCACCCCAACTTGTTTATTGCAGCTTATAATGGTTACAAATAAAGCAATAGCATCACAAATTTCACAAA
TAAAGCATTTTTTTCACTGCATTCTAGTTGTGGTTTGTCCAAACTCATCAATGTATCTTATCATGTCTGT
ATACCGTCGACCTCTAGCTAGAGCTTGGCGTAATCATGGTCATAGCTGTTTCCTGTGTGAAATTGTTATC
CGCTCACAATTCCACACAACATACGAGCCGGAAGCATAAAGTGTAAAGCCTGGGGTGCCTAATGAGTGAG
CTAACTCACATTAATTGCGTTGCGCTCACTGCCCGCTTTCCAGTCGGGAAACCTGTCGTGCCAGCTGCAT
TAATGAATCGGCCAACGCGCGGGGAGAGGCGGTTTGCGTATTGGGCGCTCTTCCGCTTCCTCGCTCACTG
ACTCGCTGCGCTCGGTCGTTCGGCTGCGGCGAGCGGTATCAGCTCACTCAAAGGCGGTAATACGGTTATC
CACAGAATCAGGGGATAACGCAGGAAAGAACATGTGAGCAAAAGGCCAGCAAAAGGCCAG
Features (pLannotate 1.2.2; 21 found; start..end, strand, type, name):
     31..619     -  rep_origin     ori: high-copy-number ColE1/pMB1/pBR322/pUC origin of replication
    790..1650    -  CDS            AmpR: β-lactamase; bla; confers resistance to ampicillin, carbenicillin, and related antibiotics
   1651..1755    -  promoter       AmpR promoter: bla
   1814..1866    -  misc_feature   bom (fragment): basis of mobility region from pBR322
   2021..2400    +  enhancer       CMV enhancer: human cytomegalovirus immediate early enhancer
   2401..2604    +  promoter       CMV promoter: human cytomegalovirus (CMV) immediate early promoter
   2600..2633    +  LTR            5' LTR (truncated) (fragment): truncated 5' long terminal repeat (LTR) from HIV-1
   2649..2667    +  promoter       T7 promoter: promoter for bacteriophage T7 RNA polymerase
   2697..3605    +  CDS            STUB1: CHIP_HUMAN - Also known as CHIP From Homo sapiens (Human).
   3718..3942    +  polyA_signal   bGH poly(A) signal: bovine growth hormone polyadenylation signal
   3946..3967    +  promoter       SV40 promoter (fragment): SV40 enhancer and early promoter
   3988..4416    +  rep_origin     f1 ori (sequence partly withheld): f1 bacteriophage origin of replication; arrow indicates direction of (+) strand synthesis
   4430..4759    +  promoter       SV40 promoter: SV40 enhancer and early promoter
   4826..5617    +  CDS            neo: KKA2_KLEPN - Also known as kan, nptII. Experimental evidence at protein level: Swiss-Prot protein existence level 1. Resistance to kanamycin, neomycin, paromomycin, ribostamycin, butirosin and gentamicin B. From Klebsiella pneumoniae.
   5643..5801    +  CDS            ble (fragment): BLE_KLEPN - Experimental evidence at protein level: Swiss-Prot protein existence level 1. Binding protein with a strong affinity to the bleomycin family of antibiotics. Binds to CL990; an antimitotic-antibiotic compound. From Klebsiella pneumoniae.
   5796..5917    +  polyA_signal   SV40 poly(A) signal: SV40 polyadenylation signal
   5990..6006    -  protein_bind   lac operator: The lac repressor binds to the lac operator to inhibit transcription in E. coli. This inhibition can be relieved by adding lactose or isopropyl-β-D-thiogalactopyranoside (IPTG). lac repressor encoded by lacI
   6014..6044    -  promoter       lac promoter: promoter for the E. coli lac operon
   6059..6080    -  protein_bind   CAP binding site: CAP binding activates transcription in the presence of cAMP. E. coli catabolite activator protein
   6093..6185    -  CDS            lacI (fragment): lac repressor; lacI; The lac repressor binds to the lac operator to inhibit transcription in E. coli. This inhibition can be relieved by adding lactose or isopropyl-β-D-thiogalactopyranoside (IPTG).
   6187..6320    -  rep_origin     RSF ori (fragment): Plasmids containing the RSF 1030 origin of replication can be propagated in E. coli cells that contain additional plasmids with compatible origins.
