[The description below was written by a language model from this plasmid's Addgene catalogue record and pLannotate feature annotations shown in this document.]
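Description:
pAD100-CHIP-myc-His is a mammalian expression plasmid built on the pcDNA3.1/myc-His backbone that carries the unmutated human CHIP coding sequence (STUB1, STIP1 homology and U-box containing protein 1). The sequenced record is 6,337 nt. In E. coli it is maintained at high copy number from a ColE1/pUC-type origin and selected with ampicillin through the β-lactamase gene and its own promoter. An f1 phage origin is also present, which in principle allows single-stranded DNA production. For mammalian cells, an SV40 enhancer/early promoter drives a neomycin phosphotransferase gene terminated by an SV40 polyadenylation signal, so stable transfectants can be selected with G418.

The expression cassette places the STUB1 open reading frame downstream of the human cytomegalovirus immediate-early enhancer and promoter, with the bovine growth hormone polyadenylation signal providing 3′ end processing. A T7 promoter lies between the CMV promoter and the insert. It can support in vitro transcription and serves as the forward sequencing primer site. According to the catalogue entry, CHIP is fused at its C terminus to a myc epitope and polyhistidine tag, useful for immunodetection and metal-affinity purification. The automated feature table does not annotate these tags separately, although there is an unannotated gap between the end of the STUB1 CDS and the bGH signal where they would be expected. Several short fragment annotations (HIV-1 LTR, ble, lacI, RSF ori, bom, a second SV40 promoter piece) are probably partial sequence matches to backbone sequence rather than functional elements. The cloning sites used are not recorded. The stated purpose is mammalian expression of tagged human CHIP, and the associated publication concerns phosphorylation-dependent binding of HSP70.
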