Addgene plasmid #236054: pAD100-CHIP-myc-His
Purpose: Mammalian expression of human CHIP with a C-terminal myc-His tag
Depositing lab: Jonathan Schisler. Depositing organization: University of North Carolina at Chapel Hill. Publication: Phosphorylation-State Modulated Binding of HSP70: Structural Insights and Compensatory Protein Engineering. Stewart M, Paththamperuma C, McCann C, Cottingim K, Zhang H, DelVecchio R, Peng I, Fennimore E, Nix JC, Saeed MN, George K, Makaroff K, Colie M, Paulakonis E, Almeida MF, Afolayan AJ, Brown NG, Page RC, Schisler JC. bioRxiv [Preprint]. 2025 Feb 17:2025.02.17.637997. doi: 10.1101/2025.02.17.637997. PubMed 40027613.
Backbone
  Vector backbone: pcDNA3.1/myc-His
  Vector type: Mammalian Expression
  Selectable markers: Neomycin (select with G418)
Growth in bacteria
  Bacterial resistance: Ampicillin, 100 μg/mL
  Growth temperature: 37°C
  Growth strain: DH5alpha
  Copy number: High Copy
Gene/Insert
  Gene/Insert name: CHIP (alt names: STUB1; STIP1 homology and U-box containing protein 1)
  Species: H. sapiens (human)
  Mutation: none
  Entrez Gene: STUB1 (a.k.a. CHIP, HSPABP2, NY-CO-7, SCA48, SCAR16, SDCCAG7, UBOX1)
  Promoter: CMV
  Tag / fusion protein: myc-His (C terminal on insert)
  Cloning method: Restriction Enzyme; 5′ cloning site Unknown (unknown if destroyed)
  Sequencing primers: 5′ T7; 3′ BGH Reverse
Terms and licenses: Academic/Nonprofit Terms; Industry Terms: Not Available to Industry
How to cite: pAD100-CHIP-myc-His was a gift from Jonathan Schisler (Addgene plasmid # 236054 ; http://n2t.net/addgene:236054 ; RRID:Addgene_236054)
